>Addgene plasmid #60932 | pPL5606_TEF1*-Cre_ADE2 | depositor full sequence | sequence record 98326 | pPL5606_TEF1*-Cre_ADE2 sequence 7868 bps
AGAAACCATTATTATCATGACATTAACCTATAAAAATAGGCGTATCACGAGGCCCTTTCGTCTCGCGCGT
TTCGGTGATGACGGTGAAAACCTCTGACACATGCAGCTCCCGGAGACGGTCACAGCTTGTCTGTAAGCGG
ATGCCGGGAGCAGACAAGCCCGTCAGGGCGCGTCAGCGGGTGTTGGCGGGTGTCGGGGCTGGCTTAACTA
TGCGGCATCAGAGCAGATTGTACTGAGAGTGCACCACGCCGTCATGATTGATTATTACAGCTATGCTGAC
AAATGACTCTTGTTGCATGGCTACGAACCGGGTAATACTAAGTGATTGACTCTTGCTGACCTTTTATTAA
GAACTAAATGGACAATATTATGGAGCATTTCATGTATAAATTGGTGCGTAAAATCGTTGGATCTCTCTTC
TAAGTACATCCTACTATAACAATCAAGAAAAACAAGAAAATCGGACAAAACAATCAAGTATGGATTCTAG
AACAGTTGGTATATTAGGAGGGGGACAATTGGGACGTATGATTGTTGAGGCAGCAAACAGGCTCAACATT
AAGACGGTAATACTAGATGCTGAAAATTCTCCTGCCAAACAAATAAGCAACTCCAATGACCACGTTAATG
GCTCCTTTTCCAATCCTCTTGATATCGAAAAACTAGCTGAAAAATGTGATGTGCTAACGATTGAGATTGA
GCATGTTGATGTTCCTACACTAAAGAATCTTCAAGTAAAACATCCCAAATTAAAAATTTACCCTTCTCCA
GAAACAATCAGATTGATACAAGACAAATATATTCAAAAAGAGCATTTAATCAAAAATGGTATAGCAGTTA
CCCAAAGTGTTCCTGTGGAACAAGCCAGTGAGACGTCCCTATTGAATGTTGGAAGAGATTTGGGTTTTCC
ATTCGTCTTGAAGTCGAGGACTTTGGCATACGATGGAAGAGGTAACTTCGTTGTAAAGAATAAGGAAATG
ATTCCGGAAGCTTTGGAAGTACTGAAGGATCGTCCTTTGTACGCCGAAAAATGGGCACCATTTACTAAAG
AATTAGCAGTCATGATTGTGAGATCTGTTAACGGTTTAGTGTTTTCTTACCCAATTGTAGAGACTATCCA
CAAGGACAATATTTGTGACTTATGTTATGCGCCTGCTAGAGTTCCGGACTCCGTTCAACTTAAGGCGAAG
TTGTTGGCAGAAAATGCAATCAAATCTTTTCCCGGTTGTGGTATATTTGGTGTGGAAATGTTCTATTTAG
AAACAGGGGAATTGCTTATTAACGAAATTGCCCCAAGGCCTCACAACTCTGGACATTATACCATTGATGC
TTGCGTCACTTCTCAATTTGAAGCTCATTTGAGATCAATATTGGATTTGCCAATGCCAAAGAATTTCACA
TCTTTCTCCACCATTACAACGAACGCCATTATGCTAAATGTTCTTGGAGACAAACATACAAAAGATAAAG
AGCTAGAAACTTGCGAAAGAGCATTGGCGACTCCAGGTTCCTCAGTGTACTTATATGGAAAAGAGTCTAG
ACCTAACAGAAAAGTAGGTCACATAAATATTATTGCCTCCAGTATGGCGGAATGTGAACAAAGGCTGAAC
TACATTACAGGTAGAACTGATATTCCAATCAAAATCTCTGTCGCTCAAAAGTTGGACTTGGAAGCAATGG
TCAAACCATTGGTTGGAATCATCATGGGATCAGACTCTGACTTGCCGGTAATGTCTGCCGCATGTGCGGT
TTTAAAAGATTTTGGCGTTCCATTTGAAGTGACAATAGTCTCTGCTCATAGAACTCCACATAGGATGTCA
GCATATGCTATTTCCGCAAGCAAGCGTGGAATTAAAACAATTATCGCTGGAGCTGGTGGGGCTGCTCACT
TGCCAGGTATGGTGGCTGCAATGACACCACTTCCTGTCATCGGTGTGCCCGTAAAAGGTTCTTGTCTAGA
TGGAGTAGATTCTTTACATTCAATTGTGCAAATGCCTAGAGGTGTTCCAGTAGCTACCGTCGCTATTAAT
AATAGTACGAACGCTGCGCTGTTGGCTGTCAGACTGCTTGGCGCTTATGATTCAAGTTATACAACGAAAA
TGGAACAGTTTTTATTAAAGCAAGAAGAAGAAGTTCTTGTCAAAGCACAAAAGTTAGAAACTGTCGGTTA
CGAAGCTTATCTAGAAAACAAGTAATATATAAGTTTATTGATATACTTGTACAGCAAATAATTATAAAAT
GATATACCTATTTTTTAGGCTTTGTTATGATTACATCAAATGTGGACTTCATACATAGAAATCAACGCTT
ACACGGTGTGAAATACCGCACAGATGCGTAAGGAGAAAATACCGCATCAGGAAATTGTAAACGTTAATAT
TTTGTTAAAATTCGCGTTAAATTTTTGTTAAATCAGCTCATTTTTTAACCAATAGGCCGAAATCGGCAAA
ATCCCTTATAAATCAAAAGAATAGACCGAGATAGGGT
[37 nt withheld, positions 2488-2524]
AAAGAACGTGGACTCCAACGTCAAAGG
[49 nt withheld, positions 2552-2600]
T
[91 nt withheld, positions 2602-2692]
G
[124 nt withheld, positions 2694-2817]
CGCGCCATTCGCCATTCAGGCTGCGCAACTGTTGGGAAGGGCGATCGGTGCGGGCCTCTTCGCTATTACG
CCAGCTGGCGAAAGGGGGATGTGCTGCAAGGCGATTAAGTTGGGTAACGCCAGGGTTTTCCCAGTCACGA
CGTTGTAAAACGACGGCCAGTGAGCGCGCGTAATACGACTCACTATAGGGCGAATTGGGTACCGGCCGCA
AATTAAAGCCTTCGAGCGTCCCAAAACCTTCTCAAGCAAGGTTTTCAGTATAATGTTACATGCGTACACG
CGTCTGTACAGAAAAAAAAGAAAAATTTGAAATATAAATAACGTTCTTAATACTAACATAACTATAAAAA
AATAAATAGGGACCTAGACTTCAGGTTGTCTAACTCCTTCCTTTTCGGTTAGAGCGGATGTGGGGGGAGG
GCGTGAATGTAAGCGTGACATAACTAATTACATGACTCGAGGTCGACAATTCCAACCTTACCCAAGAGTT
CGCCAAACTCAGACATCACTTTANGCAAAACCGCGCCGTGCTTCTTCCTCGGTGGCATTCATCACGAAAT
GTTCAGCACTACGCATACTTTTGACAGGAAACGCAACGGATATTGAGTCAATATCAGGCATTCTATCGCT
CAGCTTTACAGTGACAATGACGGCTGGCGACTGAATATTAGTGCTTACAGACAGCACTACATATTTTCCG
TCGATGTTGAAATCCTTTCTCATATGTCACCATAAATATCAAATAATTATAGCAATCATTTACGCGTTAA
TGGCTAATCGCCATCTTCCAGCAGGCGCACCATTGCCCCTGTTTCACTATCCAGGGTACGGATATAGTTC
ATGACAATATTTACATTGGTCCAGCCACCAGCTTGCATGATCTCCGGTATTGAAACTCCAGCGCGGGCCA
TATCTCGCGCGGCTCCGACACGGGCACTGTGTCCAGACCAGGCCAGGTATCTCTGACCAGAGTCATCCTT
AGCGCCGTAAATCAATCGATGAGTTGCTTCAAAAATCCCTTCCAGGGCGCGAGTTGATAGCTGGCTGGTG
GCAGATGGCGCGGCAACACCATTTTTTCTGACCCGGCAAAACAGGTAGTTATTCGGATCATCAGCTACAC
CAGAGACGGAAATCCATCGCTCGACCAGTTTAGTTACCCCCAGGCTAAGTGCCTTCTCTACACCTGCGGT
GCTAACCAGCGTTTTCGTTCTGCCAATATGGATTAACATTCTCCCACCGTCAGTACGTGAGATATCTTTA
ACCCTGATCCTGGCAATTTCGGCTATACGTAACAGGGTGTTATAAGCAATCCCCAGAAATGCCAGATTAC
GTATATCCTGGCAGCGATCGCTATTTTCCATGAGTGAACGAACCTGGTCGAAATCAGTGCGTTCGAACGC
TAGAGCCTGTTTTGCACGTTCACCGGCATCAACGTTTTCTTTTCGGATCCGCCGCATAACCAGTGAAACA
GCATTGCTGTCACTTGGTCGTGGCAGCCCGGACCGACGATGAAGCATGTTTAGCTGGCCCAAATGTTGCT
GGATAGTTTTTACTGCCAGACCGCGCGCCTGAAGATATAGAAGATAATCGCGAACATCTTCAGGTTCTGC
GGGAAACCATTTCCGGTTATTCAACTTGCACCATGCCGCCCACGACCGGCAAACGGACAGAAGCATTTTC
CAGGTATGCTCAGAAAACGCCTGGCGATCCCTGAACATGTCCATCAGGTTCTTGCGAACCTCATCACTCG
TTGCATCGACCGGTAATGCAGGCAAATTTTGGTGTACGGTCAGTAAATTGGACATTTAACACTCAGATAA
TGGTTTTAAGTAAAGTGTACAGGATCGGCTCTGCCCCTCGACGGTATCGATAAGCTTGATATCGAATTCC
TGCAGCCCGGGGGATCCACTAGTTTTTGTAATTAAAACTTAGATTAGATTGCTATGCTTTCTTTCCAATG
AGCAAGAAGTAAAAAAAGTTGTAATAGAACAGGAAAAATGAAGCTGAAACTTGAGAAATTGAAGACCGTT
TGTTAACTCAAATATCAATGGGAGGTCGTCGAAAGAGAACAAAATCGAAAAAAAAGTTTTCAAGAGAAAG
AAACGTGATAAAAATTTTTATTGCCTTCTCCGACGAAGAAAAAGGGACGAGGCGGTCTCTTTTTCCTTTT
CCAAACCTTTAGTACGGGTAATTAACGGCACCCTAGAGGAAGGAGGAGGGGGAATTTAGTATGCTGTGCT
TGGGTGTTTTGAAGTGGTACGGCGGTGCGCGGAGTCCGAGAAAATCTGGAAGAGTAAAAAAGGAGTAGAG
ACATTTTGAAGCTATCCAGCTTTTGTTCCCTTTAGTGAGGGTTAATTGCGCGCTTGGCGTAATCATGGTC
ATAGCTGTTTCCTGTGTGAAATTGTTATCCGCTCACAATTCCACACAACATAGGAGCCGGAAGCATAAAG
TGTAAAGCCTGGGGTGCCTAATGAGTGAGGTAACTCACATTAATTGCGTTGCGCTCACTGCCCGCTTTCC
AGTCGGGAAACCTGTCGTGCCAGCTGCATTAATGAATCGGCCAACGCGCGGGGAGAGGCGGTTTGCGTAT
TGGGCGCTCTTCCGCTTCCTCGCTCACTGACTCGCTGCGCTCGGTCGTTCGGCTGCGGCGAGCGGTATCA
GCTCACTCAAAGGCGGTAATACGGTTATCCACAGAATCAGGGGATAACGCAGGAAAGAACATGTGAGCAA
AAGGCCAGCAAAAGGCCAGGAACCGTAAAAAGGCCGCGTTGCTGGCGTTTTTCCATAGGCTCCGCCCCCC
TGACGAGCATCACAAAAATCGACGCTCAAGTCAGAGGTGGCGAAACCCGACAGGACTATAAAGATACCAG
GCGTTTCCCCCTGGAAGCTCCCTCGTGCGCTCTCCTGTTCCGACCCTGCCGCTTACCGGATACCTGTCCG
CCTTTCTCCCTTCGGGAAGCGTGGCGCTTTCTCATAGCTCACGCTGTAGGTATCTCAGTTCGGTGTAGGT
CGTTCGCTCCAAGCTGGGCTGTGTGCACGAACCCCCCGTTCAGCCCGACCGCTGCGCCTTATCCGGTAAC
TATCGTCTTGAGTCCAACCCGGTAAGACACGACTTATCGCCACTGGCAGCAGCCACTGGTAACAGGATTA
GCAGAGCGAGGTATGTAGGCGGTGCTACAGAGTTCTTGAAGTGGTGGCCTAACTACGGCTACACTAGAAG
GACAGTATTTGGTATCTGCGCTCTGCTGAAGCCAGTTACCTTCGGAAAAAGAGTTGGTAGCTCTTGATCC
GGCAAACAAACCACCGCTGGTAGCGGTGGTTTTTTTGTTTGCAAGCAGCAGATTACGCGCAGAAAAAAAG
GATCTCAAGAAGATCCTTTGATCTTTTCTACGGGGTCTGACGCTCAGTGGAACGAAAACTCACGTTAAGG
GATTTTGGTCATGAGATTATCAAAAAGGATCTTCACCTAGATCCTTTTAAATTAAAAATGAAGTTTTAAA
TCAATCTAAAGTATATATGAGTAAACTTGGTCTGACAGTTACCAATGCTTAATCAGTGAGGCACCTATCT
CAGCGATCTGTCTATTTCGTTCATCCATAGTTGCCTGACTCCCCGTCGTGTAGATAACTACGATACGGGA
GGGCTTACCATCTGGCCCCAGTGCTGCAATGATACCGCGAGACCCACGCTCACCGGCTCCAGATTTATCA
GCAATAAACCAGCCAGCCGGAAGGGCCGAGCGCAGAAGTGGTCCTGCAACTTTATCCGCCTCCATCCAGT
CTATTAATTGTTGCCGGGAAGCTAGAGTAAGTAGTTCGCCAGTTAATAGTTTGCGCAACGTTGTTGCCAT
TGCTACAGGCATCGTGGTGTCACGCTCGTCGTTTGGTATGGCTTCATTCAGCTCCGGTTCCCAACGATCA
AGGCGAGTTACATGATCCCCCATGTTGTGCAAAAAAGCGGTTAGCTCCTTCGGTCCTCCGATCGTTGTCA
GAAGTAAGTTGGCCGCAGTGTTATCACTCATGGTTATGGCAGCACTGCATAATTCTCTTACTGTCATGCC
ATCCGTAAGATGCTTTTCTGTGACTGGTGAGTACTCAACCAAGTCATTCTGAGAATAGTGTATGCGGCGA
CCGAGTTGCTCTTGCCCGGCGTCAATACGGGATAATACCGCGCCACATAGCAGAACTTTAAAAGTGCTCA
TCATTGGAAAACGTTCTTCGGGGCGAAAACTCTCAAGGATCTTACCGCTGTTGAGATCCAGTTCGATGTA
ACCCACTCGTGCACCCAACTGATCTTCAGCATCTTTTACTTTCACCAGCGTTTCTGGGTGAGCAAAAACA
GGAAGGCAAAATGCCGCAAAAAAGGGAATAAGGGCGACACGGAAATGTTGAATACTCATACTCTTCCTTT
TTCAATATTATTGAAGCATTTATCAGGGTTATTGTCTCATGAGCGGATACATATTTGAATGTATTTAGAA
AAATAAACAAATAGGGGTTCCGCGCACATTTCCCCGAAAAGTGCCACCTGGGTCCTTTTCATCACGTGCT
ATAAAAATAATTATAATTTAAATTTTTTAATATAAATATATAAATTAAAAATAGAAAGTAAAAAAAGAAA
TTAAAGAAAAAATAGTTTTTGTTTTCCGAAGATGTAAAAGACTCTAGGGGGATCGCCAACAAATACTACC
TTTTATCTTGCTCTTCCTGCTCTCAGGTATTAATGCCGAATTGTTTCATCTTGTCTGTGTAGAAGACCAC
ACACGAAAATCCTGTGATTTTACATTTTACTTATCGTTAATCGAATGTATATCTATTTAATCTGCTTTTC
TTGTCTAATAAATATATATGTAAAGTACGCTTTTTGTTGAAATTTTTTAAACCTTTGTTTATTTTTTTTT
CTTCATTCCGTAACTCTTCTACCTTCTTTATTTACTTTCTAAAATCCAAATACAAAACATAAAAATAAAT
AAACACAGAGTAAATTCCCAAATTATTCCATCATTAAAAGATACGAGGCGCGTGTAAGTTACAGGCAAGC
GATCCGTCCTA
Features (pLannotate 1.2.2; 20 found; start..end, strand, type, name):
     62..97      +  CDS            rop (fragment): Rop protein, which maintains plasmids at low copy number; rop
    199..246     +  misc_feature   bom (fragment): basis of mobility region from pBR322
    250..479     +  promoter       ADE2 promoter (fragment): S. cerevisiae ADE2
    480..2195    +  CDS            ADE2: phosphoribosylaminoimidazole carboxylase, required for adenine biosynthesis; S. cerevisiae ADE2; yeast auxotrophic marker
   2314..2361    +  misc_feature   bom (fragment): basis of mobility region from pBR322
   2362..2817    -  rep_origin     f1 ori (sequence partly withheld): f1 bacteriophage origin of replication; arrow indicates direction of (+) strand synthesis
   2825..2980    -  CDS            lacZα (fragment): LacZα fragment of β-galactosidase; lacZ fragment
   2988..3006    +  promoter       T7 promoter: promoter for bacteriophage T7 RNA polymerase
   3025..3272    -  terminator     CYC1 terminator: S. cerevisiae CYC1; transcription terminator for CYC1
   3591..4622    -  CDS            Cre: site-specific recombinase Cre is a site-specific recombinase from bacteriophage P1. Recombination occurs at loxP sequences.
   4675..4731    -  misc_feature   MCS (fragment): pBluescript multiple cloning site
   5156..5174    -  promoter       T3 promoter: promoter for bacteriophage T3 RNA polymerase
   5219..5235    -  protein_bind   lac operator: The lac repressor binds to the lac operator to inhibit transcription in E. coli. This inhibition can be relieved by adding lactose or isopropyl-β-D-thiogalactopyranoside (IPTG). lac repressor encoded by lacI
   5243..5273    -  promoter       lac promoter: promoter for the E. coli lac operon
   5288..5309    -  protein_bind   CAP binding site: CAP binding activates transcription in the presence of cAMP. E. coli catabolite activator protein
   5322..5414    -  CDS            lacI (fragment): lac repressor; lacI; The lac repressor binds to the lac operator to inhibit transcription in E. coli. This inhibition can be relieved by adding lactose or isopropyl-β-D-thiogalactopyranoside (IPTG).
   5597..6185    -  rep_origin     ori: high-copy-number ColE1/pMB1/pBR322/pUC origin of replication
   6356..7216    -  CDS            AmpR: β-lactamase; bla; confers resistance to ampicillin, carbenicillin, and related antibiotics
   7217..7321    -  promoter       AmpR promoter: bla
   7358..7861    +  misc_feature   CEN/ARS: S. cerevisiae CEN6 centromere fused to an autonomously replicating sequence
