[The description below was written by a language model from this plasmid's Addgene catalogue record and pLannotate feature annotations shown in this document.]
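Description:
pPL5606_TEF1*-Cre_ADE2 is a 7,868-bp yeast expression plasmid built on the pSH47 backbone for constitutive production of Cre recombinase in Saccharomyces cerevisiae. It is an E. coli–yeast shuttle vector. In bacteria it replicates from a ColE1/pUC-type origin and is selected with ampicillin through the AmpR (β-lactamase) gene, although the catalogue lists it as low copy. In yeast a CEN6/ARS element provides stable, centromeric, low-copy maintenance. Yeast selection relies on the ADE2 gene with part of its native promoter, which complements adenine auxotrophy in ade2 strains. The depositor notes that this ADE2 copy carries I100V, K245R and F258L substitutions that do not affect selection or plasmid function. Other backbone features include an f1 origin, T7 and T3 promoters, lac promoter/operator and lacZα fragments, and a partial pBluescript multiple cloning site.

The payload is the 1,032-bp Cre coding sequence, followed by the CYC1 transcription terminator. The catalogue gives the species as E. coli, while the annotation attributes the recombinase to bacteriophage P1. According to the catalogue, Cre is driven by a mutant TEF1 promoter (TEF1*) with about 0.16-fold the activity of the normal promoter. This promoter is not annotated in the feature table, but an unannotated gap upstream of Cre, between the MCS fragment and the T3 promoter, is where it would be expected. No tag on Cre is recorded. The attenuated constitutive promoter supplies Cre without an induction step. Cre recombines loxP sites, so the plasmid fits uses such as excising loxP-flanked marker cassettes from the yeast genome so that markers can be reused. The associated publication describes it as one of a set of optimized Cre expression plasmids for yeast.
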