Addgene plasmid #60932: pPL5606_TEF1*-Cre_ADE2
Purpose: Constitutive expression vector for Cre-recombinase containing ADE2 selection marker.
Depositing lab: Robert Piper. Depositing organization: University of Iowa. Publication: Puromycin and Methotrexate Resistance Cassettes and Optimized cre-recombinase Expression Plasmids for use in Yeast. MacDonald C, Piper RC. Yeast. 2015 Feb 16. doi: 10.1002/yea.3069. PubMed 25688547.
Backbone
  Vector backbone: pSH47
  Vector type: Yeast Expression
  Selectable markers: ADE2
Growth in bacteria
  Bacterial resistance: Ampicillin, 100 μg/mL
  Growth temperature: 37°C
  Growth strain: Top10
  Copy number: Low Copy
Gene/Insert
  Gene/Insert name: Cre (alt name: Cre-recombinase)
  Species: E. coli
  Insert size (bp): 1032
  Promoter: mutant TEF1
  Tag / fusion protein: Driven from a mutant TEF1 promoter with 0.16x activity
  Cloning method: Unknown
  Sequencing primers: 5′ catattttccgtcgatgttgaaatcc; 3′ cgataccgtcgaggggcagagcc
Resource information
  A portion of this plasmid was derived from a plasmid made by: They were gene synthesized using a commercial service, which made them according to our design.
Terms and licenses: Academic/Nonprofit Terms; Industry Terms: Not Available to Industry
Depositor comments: This plasmid contains I100V, K245R and F258L mutations in the ADE2 gene that do not impact selection or plasmid function.
How to cite: pPL5606_TEF1*-Cre_ADE2 was a gift from Robert Piper (Addgene plasmid # 60932 ; http://n2t.net/addgene:60932 ; RRID:Addgene_60932)
