>Addgene plasmid #60932 | pPL5606_TEF1*-Cre_ADE2 | addgene partial sequence | sequence record 100288 | Cre-1 5'-CGATGCAACGAGTGATGAGG-3'
GGACATGTTCAGGGATCGCCAGGCGTTTTCTGAGCATACCTGGAAAATGCTTCTGTCCGTTTGCCGGTCG
TGGGCGGCATGGTGCAAGTTGAATAACCGGAAATGGTTTCCCGCAGAACCTGAAGATGTTCGCGATTATC
TTCTATATCTTCAGGCGCGCGGTCTGGCAGTAAAAACTATCCAGCAACATTTGGGCCAGCTAAACATGCT
TCATCGTCGGTCCGGGCTGCCACGACCAAGTGACAGCAATGCTGTTTCACTGGTTATGCGGCGGATCCGA
AAAGAAAACGTTGATGCCGGTGAACGTGCAAAACAGGCTCTAGCGTTCGAACGCACTGATTTCGACCAGG
TTCGTTCACTCATGGAAAATAGCGATCGCTGCCAGGATATACGTAATCTGGCATTTCTGGGGATTGCTTA
TAACACCCTGTTACGTATAGCCGAAATTGCCAGGATCAGGGTTAAAGATATCTCACGTACTGACGGTGGG
AGAATGTTAATCCATATTGGCAGAACGAAAACGCTGGTTAGCACCGCAGGTGTAGAGAAGGCACTTAGCC
TGGGGGTAACTAAACTGGTCGAGCGATGGATTTCCGTCTCTGGTGTAGCTGATGATCCGAATAACTACCT
GTTTTGCCGGGTCAGAAAAAATGGTGTTGCCGCGCCATCTGCCACCAGCCAGCTATCAACTCGCGCCCTG
GAAGGGATTTTTGAAGCAACTCATCGATTGATTTACGGCGCTAAGGATGACTCTGGTCAGAGATACCTGG
CCTGGTCTGGACACAGTGCCCGTGTCGGAGCCGCGCGAGATATGGCCCGCGCTGGAGTTTCAATACCGGA
GATCATGCAAGCTGGTGGCTGGACCAATGTAAATATTGTCATGAACTATATCCGTAACCTGGATAGTGAA
ACAGGGGCAATGGTGCGCCTGCTGGAAGATGGCGATTAGCCATTAACGCGTAAATGATTGCTATAATTAT
TTGATATTTATGGTGACATATGAGAAAGGATTTCAACATCGACGGAAAATATGTAGTGCTGTCTGTAAGC
ACTAATATTCAGTCGCCAGCCGTCATTGTCACTGTAAAGCTGAGCGATAGAATGCCTGATATTGACTCAA
TATCCGTTG
