>Addgene plasmid #60932 | pPL5606_TEF1*-Cre_ADE2 | addgene partial sequence | sequence record 100289 | pGEX3 5'-CCGGGAGCTGCATGTGTCAGAGG-3'
CCGAAACGCGCGAGACGAAAGGGCCTCGTGATACGCCTATTTTTATAGGTTAATGTCATGATAATAATGG
TTTCTTAGACGGATCGCTTGCCTGTAACTTACACGCGCCTCGTATCTTTTAATGATGGAATAATTTGGGA
ATTTACTCTGTGTTTATTTATTTTTATGTTTTGTATTTGGATTTTAGAAAGTAAATAAAGAAGGTAGAAG
AGTTACGGAATGAAGAAAAAAAAATAAACAAAGGTTTAAAAAATTTCAACAAAAAGCGTACTTTACATAT
ATATTTATTAGACAAGAAAAGCAGATTAAATAGATATACATTCGATTAACGATAAGTAAAATGTAAAATC
ACAGGATTTTCGTGTGTGGTCTTCTACACAGACAAGATGAAACAATTCGGCATTAATACCTGAGAGCAGG
AAGAGCAAGATAAAAGGTAGTATTTGTTGGCGATCCCCCTAGAGTCTTTTACATCTTCGGAAAACAAAAA
CTATTTTTTCTTTAATTTCTTTTTTTACTTTCTATTTTTAATTTATATATTTATATTAAAAAATTTAAAT
TATAATTATTTTTATAGCACGTGATGAAAAGGACCCAGGTGGCACTTTTCGGGGAAATGTGCGCGGAACC
CCTATTTGTTTATTTTTCTAAATACATTCAAATATGTATCCGCTCATGAGACAATAACCCTGATAAATGC
TTCAATAATATTGAAAAAGGAAGAGTATGAGTATTCAACATTTCCGTGTCGCCCTTATTCCCTTTTTTGC
GGCATTTTGCCTTCCTGTTTTTGCTCACCCAGAAACGCTGGTGAAAGTAAAAGATGCTGAAGATCAGTTG
GGTGCACGAGTGGGTTACATCGAACTGGATCTCAACAGCGGTAAGATCCTTGAGAGTTTTCGCCCCGAAG
AACGTTTTCCAATGATGAGCACTTTTAAAGTTCTGCTATGTGGCGCGGTATTATCCCGTATTGACGCCGG
GCAAGAGCAACTCGGTCGCCGCATACACTATTCTCAGAATGACTTGGT
