>Addgene plasmid #60932 | pPL5606_TEF1*-Cre_ADE2 | addgene partial sequence | sequence record 100290 | pUC-4 5'-CAGTGAGCGAGGAAGCGGAAGAGCGCCCAA-3'
CAAACCGCCTCTCCCCGCGCGTTGGCCGATTCATTAATGCAGCTGGCACGACAGGTTTCCCGACTGGAAA
GCGGGCAGTGAGCGCAACGCAATTAATGTGAGTTAGCTCACTCATTAGGCACCCCAGGCTTTACACTTTA
TGCTTCCGGCTCGTATGTTGTGTGGAATTGTGAGCGGATAACAATTTCACACAGGAAACAGCTATGACCA
TGATTACGCCAAGCGCGCAATTAACCCTCACTAAAGGGAACAAAAGCTGGATAGCTTCAAAATGTCTCTA
CTCCTTTTTTACTCTTCCAGATTTTCTCGGACTCCGCGCACCGCCGTACCACTTCAAAACACCCAAGCAC
AGCATACTAAATTCCCCCTCCTCCTTCCTCTAGGGTGCCGTTAATTACCCGTACTAAAGGTTTGGAAAAG
GAAAAAGAGACCGCCTCGTCCCTTTTTCTTCGTCGGAGAAGGCAATAAAAATTTTTATCACGTTTCTTTC
TCTTGAAAACTTTTTTTTCGATTTTGTTCTCTTTCGACGACCTCCCATTGATATTTGAGTTAACAAACGG
TCTTCAATTTCTCAAGTTTCAGCTTCATTTTTCCTGTTCTATTACAACTTTTTTTACTTCTTGCTCATTG
GAAAGAAAGCATAGCAATCTAATCTAAGTTTTAATTACAAAAACTAGTGGATCCCCCGGGCTGCAGGAAT
TCGATATCAAGCTTATCGATACCGTCGAGGGGCAGAGCCGATCCTGTACACTTTACTTAAAACCATTATC
TGAGTGTTAAATGTCCAATTTACTGACCGTACACCAAAATTTGCCTGCATTACCGGTCGATGCAACGAGT
GATGAGGTTCGCAAGAACCTGATGGACATGTTCAGGGATCGCCAGGCGTTTTCTGAGCATACCTGGAAAA
TGCTTCTGTCCGTTTGCCGGTCGTGGGCGGCATGGTGCAAGTTGAATAACCGGAAATGGTTTCCCGCAGA
ACCTGAAGATGTTCGCGATTATCTTCTATATCTTCAGGCGCGCGGTCTGGCAGTAAAAACTATCCAGCAA
CATTTGGG
