>Addgene plasmid #60932 | pPL5606_TEF1*-Cre_ADE2 | addgene partial sequence | sequence record 100291 | pRSII-F1 5'-CGGCATCAGAGCAGATTGTAC-3'
GCCGTCATGATTGATTATTACAGCTATGCTGACAAATGACTCTTGTTGCATGGCTACGAACCGGGTAATA
CCAAGTGATTGACTCTTGCTGGCCTTTTATTAAGAACTAAATGGACAATATTATGGAGCATTTCATGTAT
AAATTGGTGCGTAAAATCGTTGGATCTCTCTTCTAAGTACATCCTACTATAACAATCAAGAAAAACAAGA
AAATCGGACAAAACAATCAAGTATGGATTCTAGAACAGTTGGTATATTAGGAGGGGGACAATTGGGACGT
ATGATTGTTGAGGCAGCAAACAGGCTCAACATTAAGACGGTAATACTAGATGCTGAAAATTCTCCTGCCA
AACAAATAAGCAACTCCAATGACCACGTTAATGGCTCCTTTTCCAATCCTCTTGATATCGAAAAACTAGC
TGAAAAATGTGATGTGCTAACGATTGAGATTGAGCATGTTGATGTTCCTACACTAAAGAATCTTCAAGTA
AAGCATCCCAAATTAAAAATTTACCCTTCTCCAGAAACAGTCAGATTGATACAAGACAAATATATTCAAA
AAGAGCATTTAATCAAAAATGGTATAGCAGTTACCCAAAGTGTTCCTGTGGAACAAGCCAGTGAGACGTC
CCTATTGAATGTTGGAAGAGATTTGGGTTTTCCATTCGTCTTGAAGTCGAGGACTTTGGCATACGATGGA
AGAGGTAACTTCGTTGTAAAGAATAAGGAAATGATTCCGGAAGCTTTGGAAGTACTGAAGGATCGTCCTT
TGTACGCCGAAAAATGGGCACCATTTACTAAAGAATTAGCAGTCATGATTGTGAGATCTGTTAACGGTTT
AGTGTTTTCTTACCCAATTGTAGAGACTATCCACAAGGACAATATTTGTGACTTATGTTATGCGCCTGCT
AGAGTTCCGGACTCCGTTCAACTTAAGGCGAAGTTGTTGGCAGAAAATGCAATCAGATCTTTTCCCGGTT
GTGGTATATTTGGTGTGGAAATGCTCTATTTAGAAACAGGG
