>Addgene plasmid #60932 | pPL5606_TEF1*-Cre_ADE2 | addgene partial sequence | sequence record 100735 | F1ori-R 5'-AGGGAAGAAAGCGAAAGGAG-3'
[73 nt withheld, positions 1-73]
CCATTCGCCATTCAGGCTGCGCAACTGTTGGGAAGGGCGATCGGTGCGGGCCTCTTCGCTATTACGCCAG
CTGGCGAAAGGGGGATGTGCTGCAAGGCGATTAAGTTGGGTAACGCCAGGGTTTTCCCAGTCACGACGTT
GTAAAACGACGGCCAGTGAGCGCGCGTAATACGACTCACTATAGGGCGAATTGGGTACCGGCCGCAAATT
AAAGCCTTCGAGCGTCCCAAAACCTTCTCAAGCAAGGTTTTCAGTATAATGTTACATGCGTACACGCGTC
TGTACAGAAAAAAAAGAAAAATTTGAAATATAAATAACGTTCTTAATACTAACATAACTATAAAAAAATA
AATAGGGACCTAGACTTCAGGTTGTCTAACTCCTTCCTTTTCGGTTAGAGCGGATGTGGGGGGAGGGCGT
GAATGTAAGCGTGACATAACTAATTACATGACTCGAGGTCGACAATTCCAACCTTACCCAAGAGTTCGCC
AAACTCAGACATCACTTTAGCAAAACCGCGCCGTGCTTCTTCCTCGGTGGCATTCATCACGAAATGTTCA
GCACTACGCATACTTTTGACAGGAAACGCAACGGATATTGAGTCAATATCAGGCATTCTATCGCTCAGCT
TTACAGTGACAATGACGGCTGGCGACTGAATATTAGTGCTTACAGACAGCACTACATATTTTCCGTCGAT
GTTGAAATCCTTTCTCATATGTCACCATAAATATCAAATAATTATAGCAATCATTTACGCGTTAATGGCT
AATCGCCATCTTCCAGCAGGCGCACCATTGCCCCTGTTTCACTATCCAGGTTACGGATATAGTTCATGAC
AATATTTACATTGGTCCAGCCACCAGCTTGCATGATCTCCGGTATTGAAACTCCAGCGCGGGCCATATCT
CGCGCGGCTCCGACACGGGCACTGTGTCCAGACCAGGCCAGGTATCTCTGACCAGAGTCATCCTTA
